Addgene plasmid #76956: ACTR2 gRNA (BRDN0001145581)
Purpose: 3rd generation lentiviral gRNA plasmid targeting human ACTR2
Depositing lab: John Doench & David Root. Depositing organization: Broad Institute. Publication: Optimized sgRNA design to maximize activity and minimize off-target effects of CRISPR-Cas9. Doench JG, Fusi N, Sullender M, Hegde M, Vaimberg EW, Donovan KF, Smith I, Tothova Z, Wilen C, Orchard R, Virgin HW, Listgarten J, Root DE. Nat Biotechnol. 2016 Jan 18. doi: 10.1038/nbt.3437. PubMed 26780180.
Backbone
  Vector backbone: lentiGuide-Puro
  Backbone manufacturer: Zhang Lab (Addgene plasmid # 52963)
  Vector type: Mammalian Expression, Lentiviral, CRISPR
  Selectable markers: Puromycin
Growth in bacteria
  Bacterial resistance: Ampicillin, 100 μg/mL
  Growth temperature: 37°C
  Growth strain: DH5alpha
  Copy number: High Copy
Gene/Insert
  Gene/Insert name: ACTR2 (alt names: ACTR2; NM_001005386.2)
  gRNA/shRNA sequence: ATCCTCGCAACAGAAGTAGC
  Species: H. sapiens (human)
  Entrez Gene: ACTR2 (a.k.a. ARP2)
  Promoter: hU6
  Cloning method: Unknown
  Sequencing primers: 5′ U6-F; 3′ pS2-R
Terms and licenses: Academic/Nonprofit Terms; Industry Terms: Not Available to Industry
Depositor comments: The gRNA was designed to target the following Genbank reference sequence(s): NM_001005386.2,NM_005722.3. Note that this plasmid does NOT contain Cas9. It should be used in conjunction with lentiCas9-Blast (Addgene #52962) or otherwise with cell lines already expressing Cas9. Browse the full kinome gRNA library at http://www.addgene.org/pooled-library/broadgpp-human-kinome/ or visit http://www.broadinstitute.org/rnai/public/ for detailed protocols and information.
How to cite: ACTR2 gRNA (BRDN0001145581) was a gift from John Doench & David Root (Addgene plasmid # 76956 ; http://n2t.net/addgene:76956 ; RRID:Addgene_76956)
