[The description below was written by a language model from this plasmid's Addgene catalogue record and pLannotate feature annotations shown in this document.]
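Description:
ACTR2 gRNA (BRDN0001145581) is a third-generation lentiviral guide RNA plasmid built on the lentiGuide-Puro backbone and designed to target human ACTR2 (also known as ARP2) for CRISPR-Cas9 editing in mammalian cells. In bacteria it is maintained as a high-copy plasmid through a ColE1/pUC-type origin and selected with ampicillin via the β-lactamase gene. The backbone also carries an f1 origin, an SV40 origin and remnants of lac cloning-vector sequence that play no role in the payload.

The viral genome is transcribed from an RSV promoter fused to a truncated HIV-1 5' LTR, which makes packaging Tat-independent, and it ends in a U3-deleted, self-inactivating 3' LTR followed by an SV40 polyadenylation signal. Between the LTRs lie the Ψ packaging signal with a partial gag sequence, the Rev response element for nuclear export of the full-length RNA, and a cPPT/CTS element that aids nuclear import in transduced cells. Two expression units are carried. A human U6 RNA polymerase III promoter drives the ACTR2-specific 20-nucleotide spacer joined to the Streptococcus pyogenes gRNA scaffold. An EF-1α promoter with its first intron drives puromycin N-acetyltransferase for selection of transduced cells, with a WPRE downstream to enhance transcript expression.

The plasmid does not encode Cas9, so it is meant to be used with a separate Cas9 lentivector or in cells that already express Cas9. The guide was designed against two ACTR2 reference transcripts, and the depositor comments link the construct to a human kinome gRNA library. It is suited to ACTR2 knockout or loss-of-function studies.
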