Features (pLannotate 1.2.2; 29 found; start..end, strand, type, name):
     14..80      +  CDS            small t antigen (fragment): SV40 (simian virus 40) small t antigen
    106..317     +  promoter       EF-1α core promoter: core promoter for human elongation factor EF-1α
    318..1256    +  intron         EF-1α intron A: intron upstream of the start codon of human EF-1α
   1278..1877    +  CDS            PuroR (fragment): puromycin N-acetyltransferase; pac from Streptomyces; confers resistance to puromycin
   1893..2481    +  misc_feature   WPRE: woodchuck hepatitis virus posttranscriptional regulatory element
   2532..2551    +  misc_feature   cPPT/CTS (fragment): central polypurine tract and central termination sequence of HIV-1
   2553..2786    +  LTR            3' LTR (ΔU3): self-inactivating 3' long terminal repeat (LTR) from HIV-1
   2864..2985    +  polyA_signal   SV40 poly(A) signal: SV40 polyadenylation signal
   3025..3160    +  rep_origin     SV40 ori: SV40 origin of replication
   3181..3199    -  promoter       T7 promoter: promoter for bacteriophage T7 RNA polymerase
   3207..3362    +  CDS            lacZα (fragment): LacZα fragment of β-galactosidase; lacZ fragment
   3367..3795    +  rep_origin     f1 ori (sequence partly withheld): f1 bacteriophage origin of replication; arrow indicates direction of (+) strand synthesis
   3848..3952    +  promoter       AmpR promoter: bla
   3953..4813    +  CDS            AmpR: β-lactamase; bla; confers resistance to ampicillin, carbenicillin, and related antibiotics
   4984..5572    +  rep_origin     ori: high-copy-number ColE1/pMB1/pBR322/pUC origin of replication
   5755..5847    +  CDS            lacI (fragment): lac repressor; lacI; The lac repressor binds to the lac operator to inhibit transcription in E. coli. This inhibition can be relieved by adding lactose or isopropyl-β-D-thiogalactopyranoside (IPTG).
   5860..5881    +  protein_bind   CAP binding site: CAP binding activates transcription in the presence of cAMP. E. coli catabolite activator protein
   5896..5926    +  promoter       lac promoter: promoter for the E. coli lac operon
   5934..5950    +  protein_bind   lac operator: The lac repressor binds to the lac operator to inhibit transcription in E. coli. This inhibition can be relieved by adding lactose or isopropyl-β-D-thiogalactopyranoside (IPTG). lac repressor encoded by lacI
   5995..6013    +  promoter       T3 promoter: promoter for bacteriophage T3 RNA polymerase
   6041..6267    +  promoter       RSV promoter: Rous sarcoma virus enhancer/promoter
   6268..6448    +  LTR            5' LTR (truncated): truncated 5' long terminal repeat (LTR) from HIV-1
   6495..6620    +  misc_feature   HIV-1 Ψ: packaging signal of human immunodeficiency virus type 1
   6604..6967    +  CDS            HIV-1 gag (fragment): gag protein from human immunodeficiency virus 1; gag
   7113..7346    +  misc_feature   RRE: The Rev response element (RRE) of HIV-1 allows for Rev-dependent mRNA export from the nucleus to the cytoplasm.
   7723..7749    +  CDS            Rev (fragment): human immunodeficiency virus 1 (HIV-1) Rev protein; rev; enhances nuclear export of unspliced and incompletely spliced viral mRNAs
   7753..7993    +  promoter       U6 promoter: RNA polymerase III promoter for human U6 snRNA
   8023..8098    +  misc_RNA       gRNA scaffold: guide RNA scaffold for the Streptococcus pyogenes CRISPR/Cas9 system
   8154..8271    +  misc_feature   cPPT/CTS: central polypurine tract and central termination sequence of HIV-1
>Addgene plasmid #76956 | ACTR2 gRNA (BRDN0001145581) | addgene full sequence | sequence record 186834 | Addgene Assembled Sequence
CCCGGGTGCAAAGATGGATAAAGTTTTAAACAGAGAGGAATCTTTGCAGCTAATGGACCTTCTAGGTCTT
GAAAGGAGTGGGAATTGGCTCCGGTGCCCGTCAGTGGGCAGAGCGCACATCGCCCACAGTCCCCGAGAAG
TTGGGGGGAGGGGTCGGCAATTGATCCGGTGCCTAGAGAAGGTGGCGCGGGGTAAACTGGGAAAGTGATG
TCGTGTACTGGCTCCGCCTTTTTCCCGAGGGTGGGGGAGAACCGTATATAAGTGCAGTAGTCGCCGTGAA
CGTTCTTTTTCGCAACGGGTTTGCCGCCAGAACACAGGTAAGTGCCGTGTGTGGTTCCCGCGGGCCTGGC
CTCTTTACGGGTTATGGCCCTTGCGTGCCTTGAATTACTTCCACCTGGCTGCAGTACGTGATTCTTGATC
CCGAGCTTCGGGTTGGAAGTGGGTGGGAGAGTTCGAGGCCTTGCGCTTAAGGAGCCCCTTCGCCTCGTGC
TTGAGTTGAGGCCTGGCCTGGGCGCTGGGGCCGCCGCGTGCGAATCTGGTGGCACCTTCGCGCCTGTCTC
GCTGCTTTCGATAAGTCTCTAGCCATTTAAAATTTTTGATGACCTGCTGCGACGCTTTTTTTCTGGCAAG
ATAGTCTTGTAAATGCGGGCCAAGATCTGCACACTGGTATTTCGGTTTTTGGGGCCGCGGGCGGCGACGG
GGCCCGTGCGTCCCAGCGCACATGTTCGGCGAGGCGGGGCCTGCGAGCGCGGCCACCGAGAATCGGACGG
GGGTAGTCTCAAGCTGGCCGGCCTGCTCTGGTGCCTGGCCTCGCGCCGCCGTGTATCGCCCCGCCCTGGG
CGGCAAGGCTGGCCCGGTCGGCACCAGTTGCGTGAGCGGAAAGATGGCCGCTTCCCGGCCCTGCTGCAGG
GAGCTCAAAATGGAGGACGCGGCGCTCGGGAGAGCGGGCGGGTGAGTCACCCACACAAAGGAAAAGGGCC
TTTCCGTCCTCAGCCGTCGCTTCATGTGACTCCACGGAGTACCGGGCGCCGTCCAGGCACCTCGATTAGT
TCTCGAGCTTTTGGAGTACGTCGTCTTTAGGTTGGGGGGAGGGGTTTTATGCGATGGAGTTTCCCCACAC
TGAGTGGGTGGAGACTGAAGTTAGGCCAGCTTGGCACTTGATGTAATTCTCCTTGGAATTTGCCCTTTTT
GAGTTTGGATCTTGGTTCATTCTCAAGCCTCAGACAGTGGTTCAAAGTTTTTTTCTTCCATTTCAGGTGT
CGTGACGTACGGCCACCATGACCGAGTACAAGCCCACGGTGCGCCTCGCCACCCGCGACGACGTCCCCAG
GGCCGTACGCACCCTCGCCGCCGCGTTCGCCGACTACCCCGCCACGCGCCACACCGTCGATCCGGACCGC
CACATCGAGCGGGTCACCGAGCTGCAAGAACTCTTCCTCACGCGCGTCGGGCTCGACATCGGCAAGGTGT
GGGTCGCGGACGACGGCGCCGCCGTGGCGGTCTGGACCACGCCGGAGAGCGTCGAAGCGGGGGCGGTGTT
CGCCGAGATCGGCCCGCGCATGGCCGAGTTGAGCGGTTCCCGGCTGGCCGCGCAGCAACAGATGGAAGGC
CTCCTGGCGCCGCACCGGCCCAAGGAGCCCGCGTGGTTCCTGGCCACCGTCGGAGTCTCGCCCGACCACC
AGGGCAAGGGTCTGGGCAGCGCCGTCGTGCTCCCCGGAGTGGAGGCGGCCGAGCGCGCCGGGGTGCCCGC
CTTCCTGGAGACCTCCGCGCCCCGCAACCTCCCCTTCTACGAGCGGCTCGGCTTCACCGTCACCGCCGAC
GTCGAGGTGCCCGAAGGACCGCGCACCTGGTGCATGACCCGCAAGCCCGGTGCCTGAACGCGTTAAGTCG
ACAATCAACCTCTGGATTACAAAATTTGTGAAAGATTGACTGGTATTCTTAACTATGTTGCTCCTTTTAC
GCTATGTGGATACGCTGCTTTAATGCCTTTGTATCATGCTATTGCTTCCCGTATGGCTTTCATTTTCTCC
TCCTTGTATAAATCCTGGTTGCTGTCTCTTTATGAGGAGTTGTGGCCCGTTGTCAGGCAACGTGGCGTGG
TGTGCACTGTGTTTGCTGACGCAACCCCCACTGGTTGGGGCATTGCCACCACCTGTCAGCTCCTTTCCGG
GACTTTCGCTTTCCCCCTCCCTATTGCCACGGCGGAACTCATCGCCGCCTGCCTTGCCCGCTGCTGGACA
GGGGCTCGGCTGTTGGGCACTGACAATTCCGTGGTGTTGTCGGGGAAATCATCGTCCTTTCCTTGGCTGC
TCGCCTGTGTTGCCACCTGGATTCTGCGCGGGACGTCCTTCTGCTACGTCCCTTCGGCCCTCAATCCAGC
GGACCTTCCTTCCCGCGGCCTGCTGCCGGCTCTGCGGCCTCTTCCGCGTCTTCGCCTTCGCCCTCAGACG
AGTCGGATCTCCCTTTGGGCCGCCTCCCCGCGTCGACTTTAAGACCAATGACTTACAAGGCAGCTGTAGA
TCTTAGCCACTTTTTAAAAGAAAAGGGGGGACTGGAAGGGCTAATTCACTCCCAACGAAGACAAGATCTG
CTTTTTGCTTGTACTGGGTCTCTCTGGTTAGACCAGATCTGAGCCTGGGAGCTCTCTGGCTAACTAGGGA
ACCCACTGCTTAAGCCTCAATAAAGCTTGCCTTGAGTGCTTCAAGTAGTGTGTGCCCGTCTGTTGTGTGA
CTCTGGTAACTAGAGATCCCTCAGACCCTTTTAGTCAGTGTGGAAAATCTCTAGCAGTACGTATAGTAGT
TCATGTCATCTTATTATTCAGTATTTATAACTTGCAAAGAAATGAATATCAGAGAGTGAGAGGAACTTGT
TTATTGCAGCTTATAATGGTTACAAATAAAGCAATAGCATCACAAATTTCACAAATAAAGCATTTTTTTC
ACTGCATTCTAGTTGTGGTTTGTCCAAACTCATCAATGTATCTTATCATGTCTGGCTCTAGCTATCCCGC
CCCTAACTCCGCCCATCCCGCCCCTAACTCCGCCCAGTTCCGCCCATTCTCCGCCCCATGGCTGACTAAT
TTTTTTTATTTATGCAGAGGCCGAGGCCGCCTCGGCCTCTGAGCTATTCCAGAAGTAGTGAGGAGGCTTT
TTTGGAGGCCTAGGGACGTACCCAATTCGCCCTATAGTGAGTCGTATTACGCGCGCTCACTGGCCGTCGT
TTTACAACGTCGTGACTGGGAAAACCCTGGCGTTACCCAACTTAATCGCCTTGCAGCACATCCCCCTTTC
GCCAGCTGGCGTAATAGCGAAGAGGCCCGCACCGATCGCCCTTCCCAACAGTTGCGCAGCCTGAATGGCG
AATGGG
[124 nt withheld, positions 3367-3490]
C
[91 nt withheld, positions 3492-3582]
A
[49 nt withheld, positions 3584-3632]
CCTTTGACGTTGGAGTCCACGTTCTTT
[37 nt withheld, positions 3660-3696]
ACCCTATCTCGGTCTATTCTTTTGATTTATAAGGGATTTTGCCGATTTCGGCCTATTGGTTAAAAAATGA
GCTGATTTAACAAAAATTTAACGCGAATTTTAACAAAATATTAACGCTTACAATTTAGGTGGCACTTTTC
GGGGAAATGTGCGCGGAACCCCTATTTGTTTATTTTTCTAAATACATTCAAATATGTATCCGCTCATGAG
ACAATAACCCTGATAAATGCTTCAATAATATTGAAAAAGGAAGAGTATGAGTATTCAACATTTCCGTGTC
GCCCTTATTCCCTTTTTTGCGGCATTTTGCCTTCCTGTTTTTGCTCACCCAGAAACGCTGGTGAAAGTAA
AAGATGCTGAAGATCAGTTGGGTGCACGAGTGGGTTACATCGAACTGGATCTCAACAGCGGTAAGATCCT
TGAGAGTTTTCGCCCCGAAGAACGTTTTCCAATGATGAGCACTTTTAAAGTTCTGCTATGTGGCGCGGTA
TTATCCCGTATTGACGCCGGGCAAGAGCAACTCGGTCGCCGCATACACTATTCTCAGAATGACTTGGTTG
AGTACTCACCAGTCACAGAAAAGCATCTTACGGATGGCATGACAGTAAGAGAATTATGCAGTGCTGCCAT
AACCATGAGTGATAACACTGCGGCCAACTTACTTCTGACAACGATCGGAGGACCGAAGGAGCTAACCGCT
TTTTTGCACAACATGGGGGATCATGTAACTCGCCTTGATCGTTGGGAACCGGAGCTGAATGAAGCCATAC
CAAACGACGAGCGTGACACCACGATGCCTGTAGCAATGGCAACAACGTTGCGCAAACTATTAACTGGCGA
ACTACTTACTCTAGCTTCCCGGCAACAATTAATAGACTGGATGGAGGCGGATAAAGTTGCAGGACCACTT
CTGCGCTCGGCCCTTCCGGCTGGCTGGTTTATTGCTGATAAATCTGGAGCCGGTGAGCGTGGGTCTCGCG
GTATCATTGCAGCACTGGGGCCAGATGGTAAGCCCTCCCGTATCGTAGTTATCTACACGACGGGGAGTCA
GGCAACTATGGATGAACGAAATAGACAGATCGCTGAGATAGGTGCCTCACTGATTAAGCATTGGTAACTG
TCAGACCAAGTTTACTCATATATACTTTAGATTGATTTAAAACTTCATTTTTAATTTAAAAGGATCTAGG
TGAAGATCCTTTTTGATAATCTCATGACCAAAATCCCTTAACGTGAGTTTTCGTTCCACTGAGCGTCAGA
CCCCGTAGAAAAGATCAAAGGATCTTCTTGAGATCCTTTTTTTCTGCGCGTAATCTGCTGCTTGCAAACA
AAAAAACCACCGCTACCAGCGGTGGTTTGTTTGCCGGATCAAGAGCTACCAACTCTTTTTCCGAAGGTAA
CTGGCTTCAGCAGAGCGCAGATACCAAATACTGTTCTTCTAGTGTAGCCGTAGTTAGGCCACCACTTCAA
GAACTCTGTAGCACCGCCTACATACCTCGCTCTGCTAATCCTGTTACCAGTGGCTGCTGCCAGTGGCGAT
AAGTCGTGTCTTACCGGGTTGGACTCAAGACGATAGTTACCGGATAAGGCGCAGCGGTCGGGCTGAACGG
GGGGTTCGTGCACACAGCCCAGCTTGGAGCGAACGACCTACACCGAACTGAGATACCTACAGCGTGAGCT
ATGAGAAAGCGCCACGCTTCCCGAAGGGAGAAAGGCGGACAGGTATCCGGTAAGCGGCAGGGTCGGAACA
GGAGAGCGCACGAGGGAGCTTCCAGGGGGAAACGCCTGGTATCTTTATAGTCCTGTCGGGTTTCGCCACC
TCTGACTTGAGCGTCGATTTTTGTGATGCTCGTCAGGGGGGCGGAGCCTATGGAAAAACGCCAGCAACGC
GGCCTTTTTACGGTTCCTGGCCTTTTGCTGGCCTTTTGCTCACATGTTCTTTCCTGCGTTATCCCCTGAT
TCTGTGGATAACCGTATTACCGCCTTTGAGTGAGCTGATACCGCTCGCCGCAGCCGAACGACCGAGCGCA
GCGAGTCAGTGAGCGAGGAAGCGGAAGAGCGCCCAATACGCAAACCGCCTCTCCCCGCGCGTTGGCCGAT
TCATTAATGCAGCTGGCACGACAGGTTTCCCGACTGGAAAGCGGGCAGTGAGCGCAACGCAATTAATGTG
AGTTAGCTCACTCATTAGGCACCCCAGGCTTTACACTTTATGCTTCCGGCTCGTATGTTGTGTGGAATTG
TGAGCGGATAACAATTTCACACAGGAAACAGCTATGACCATGATTACGCCAAGCGCGCAATTAACCCTCA
CTAAAGGGAACAAAAGCTGGAGCTGCAAGCTTAATGTAGTCTTATGCAATACTCTTGTAGTCTTGCAACA
TGGTAACGATGAGTTAGCAACATGCCTTACAAGGAGAGAAAAAGCACCGTGCATGCCGATTGGTGGAAGT
AAGGTGGTACGATCGTGCCTTATTAGGAAGGCAACAGACGGGTCTGACATGGATTGGACGAACCACTGAA
TTGCCGCATTGCAGAGATATTGTATTTAAGTGCCTAGCTCGATACATAAACGGGTCTCTCTGGTTAGACC
AGATCTGAGCCTGGGAGCTCTCTGGCTAACTAGGGAACCCACTGCTTAAGCCTCAATAAAGCTTGCCTTG
AGTGCTTCAAGTAGTGTGTGCCCGTCTGTTGTGTGACTCTGGTAACTAGAGATCCCTCAGACCCTTTTAG
TCAGTGTGGAAAATCTCTAGCAGTGGCGCCCGAACAGGGACTTGAAAGCGAAAGGGAAACCAGAGGAGCT
CTCTCGACGCAGGACTCGGCTTGCTGAAGCGCGCACGGCAAGAGGCGAGGGGCGGCGACTGGTGAGTACG
CCAAAAATTTTGACTAGCGGAGGCTAGAAGGAGAGAGATGGGTGCGAGAGCGTCAGTATTAAGCGGGGGA
GAATTAGATCGCGATGGGAAAAAATTCGGTTAAGGCCAGGGGGAAAGAAAAAATATAAATTAAAACATAT
AGTATGGGCAAGCAGGGAGCTAGAACGATTCGCAGTTAATCCTGGCCTGTTAGAAACATCAGAAGGCTGT
AGACAAATACTGGGACAGCTACAACCATCCCTTCAGACAGGATCAGAAGAACTTAGATCATTATATAATA
CAGTAGCAACCCTCTATTGTGTGCATCAAAGGATAGAGATAAAAGACACCAAGGAAGCTTTAGACAAGAT
AGAGGAAGAGCAAAACAAAAGTAAGACCACCGCACAGCAAGCGGCCGCTGATCTTCAGACCTGGAGGAGG
AGATATGAGGGACAATTGGAGAAGTGAATTATATAAATATAAAGTAGTAAAAATTGAACCATTAGGAGTA
GCACCCACCAAGGCAAAGAGAAGAGTGGTGCAGAGAGAAAAAAGAGCAGTGGGAATAGGAGCTTTGTTCC
TTGGGTTCTTGGGAGCAGCAGGAAGCACTATGGGCGCAGCGTCAATGACGCTGACGGTACAGGCCAGACA
ATTATTGTCTGGTATAGTGCAGCAGCAGAACAATTTGCTGAGGGCTATTGAGGCGCAACAGCATCTGTTG
CAACTCACAGTCTGGGGCATCAAGCAGCTCCAGGCAAGAATCCTGGCTGTGGAAAGATACCTAAAGGATC
AACAGCTCCTGGGGATTTGGGGTTGCTCTGGAAAACTCATTTGCACCACTGCTGTGCCTTGGAATGCTAG
TTGGAGTAATAAATCTCTGGAACAGATTTGGAATCACACGACCTGGATGGAGTGGGACAGAGAAATTAAC
AATTACACAAGCTTAATACACTCCTTAATTGAAGAATCGCAAAACCAGCAAGAAAAGAATGAACAAGAAT
TATTGGAATTAGATAAATGGGCAAGTTTGTGGAATTGGTTTAACATAACAAATTGGCTGTGGTATATAAA
ATTATTCATAATGATAGTAGGAGGCTTGGTAGGTTTAAGAATAGTTTTTGCTGTACTTTCTATAGTGAAT
AGAGTTAGGCAGGGATATTCACCATTATCGTTTCAGACCCACCTCCCAACCCCGAGGGGACCCAGAGAGG
GCCTATTTCCCATGATTCCTTCATATTTGCATATACGATACAAGGCTGTTAGAGAGATAATTAGAATTAA
TTTGACTGTAAACACAAAGATATTAGTACAAAATACGTGACGTAGAAAGTAATAATTTCTTGGGTAGTTT
GCAGTTTTAAAATTATGTTTTAAAATGGACTATCATATGCTTACCGTAACTTGAAAGTATTTCGATTTCT
TGGCTTTATATATCTTGTGGAAAGGACGAAACACCGATCCTCGCAACAGAAGTAGCGTTTTAGAGCTAGA
AATAGCAAGTTAAAATAAGGCTAGTCCGTTATCAACTTGAAAAAGTGGCACCGAGTCGGTGCTTTTTTAA
GCTTGGCGTAACTAGATCTTGAGACAAATGGCAGTATTCATCCACAATTTTAAAAGAAAAGGGGGGATTG
GGGGGTACAGTGCAGGGGAAAGAATAGTAGACATAATAGCAACAGACATACAAACTAAAGAATTACAAAA
ACAAATTACAAAAATTCAAAATTTTCGGGTTTATTACAGGGACAGCAGAGATCCACTTTGGCGCCGGCTC
GAGGGGG
