>Addgene plasmid #76956 | ACTR2 gRNA (BRDN0001145581) | depositor partial sequence | sequence record 144416 | Target Sequence
ATCCTCGCAACAGAAGTAGC
