>Addgene plasmid #76956 | ACTR2 gRNA (BRDN0001145581) | addgene partial sequence | sequence record 186833 | hU6-F
AGAAAGTAATAATTTCTTGGGTAGTTTGCAGTTTTAAAATTATGTTTTAAAATGGACTATCATATGCTTA
CCGTAACTTGAAAGTATTTCGATTTCTTGGCTTTATATATCTTGTGGAAAGGACGAAACACCGATCCTCG
CAACAGAAGTAGCGTTTTAGAGCTAGAAATAGCAAGTTAAAATAAGGCTAGTCCGTTATCAACTTGAAAA
AGTGGCACCGAGTCGGTGCTTTTTTAAGCTTGGCGTAACTAGATCTTGAGACAAATGGCAGTATTCATCC
ACAATTTTAAAAGAAAAGGGGGGATTGGGGGGTACAGTGCAGGGGAAAGAATAGTAGACATAATAGCAAC
AGACATACAAACTAAAGAATTACAAAAACAAATTACAAAAATTCAAAATTTTCGGGTTTATTACAGGGAC
AGCAGAGATCCACTTTGGCGCCGGCTCGAGGGGGCCCGGGTGCAAAGATGGATAAAGTTTTAAACAGAGA
GGAATCTTTGCAGCTAATGGACCTTCTAGGTCTTGAAAGGAGTGGGAATTGGCTCCGGTGCCCGTCAGTG
GGCAGAGCGC
